>Addgene plasmid #61358 | pcDNA-dCas9-p300 Core (D1399Y) | depositor full sequence | sequence record 99789 | Expected full sequence
GACGGATCGGGAGATCTCCCGATCCCCTATGGTGCACTCTCAGTACAATCTGCTCTGATGCCGCATAGTT
AAGCCAGTATCTGCTCCCTGCTTGTGTGTTGGAGGTCGCTGAGTAGTGCGCGAGCAAAATTTAAGCTACA
ACAAGGCAAGGCTTGACCGACAATTGCATGAAGAATCTGCTTAGGGTTAGGCGTTTTGCGCTGCTTCGCG
ATGTACGGGCCAGATATACGCGTTGACATTGATTATTGACTAGTTATTAATAGTAATCAATTACGGGGTC
ATTAGTTCATAGCCCATATATGGAGTTCCGCGTTACATAACTTACGGTAAATGGCCCGCCTGGCTGACCG
CCCAACGACCCCCGCCCATTGACGTCAATAATGACGTATGTTCCCATAGTAACGCCAATAGGGACTTTCC
ATTGACGTCAATGGGTGGAGTATTTACGGTAAACTGCCCACTTGGCAGTACATCAAGTGTATCATATGCC
AAGTACGCCCCCTATTGACGTCAATGACGGTAAATGGCCCGCCTGGCATTATGCCCAGTACATGACCTTA
TGGGACTTTCCTACTTGGCAGTACATCTACGTATTAGTCATCGCTATTACCATGGTGATGCGGTTTTGGC
AGTACATCAATGGGCGTGGATAGCGGTTTGACTCACGGGGATTTCCAAGTCTCCACCCCATTGACGTCAA
TGGGAGTTTGTTTTGGCACCAAAATCAACGGGACTTTCCAAAATGTCGTAACAACTCCGCCCCATTGACG
CAAATGGGCGGTAGGCGTGTACGGTGGGAGGTCTATATAAGCAGAGCTCTCTGGCTAACTAGAGAACCCA
CTGCTTACTGGCTTATCGAAATTAATACGACTCACTATAGGGAGACCCAAGCTGGCTAGCGCCATGGACT
ACAAAGACCATGACGGTGATTATAAAGATCATGACATCGATTACAAGGATGACGATGACAAGATGGCCCC
CAAGAAGAAGAGGAAGGTGGGCCGCGGAATGGATAAGAAATACTCAATAGGCTTAGCTATCGGCACAAAT
AGCGTCGGATGGGCGGTGATCACTGATGAATATAAGGTTCCGTCTAAAAAGTTCAAGGTTCTGGGAAATA
CAGACCGCCACAGTATCAAAAAAAATCTTATAGGGGCTCTTTTATTTGACAGTGGAGAGACAGCGGAAGC
GACTCGTCTCAAACGGACAGCTCGTAGAAGGTATACACGTCGGAAGAATCGTATTTGTTATCTACAGGAG
ATTTTTTCAAATGAGATGGCGAAAGTAGATGATAGTTTCTTTCATCGACTTGAAGAGTCTTTTTTGGTGG
AAGAAGACAAGAAGCATGAACGTCATCCTATTTTTGGAAATATAGTAGATGAAGTTGCTTATCATGAGAA
ATATCCAACTATCTATCATCTGCGAAAAAAATTGGTAGATTCTACTGATAAAGCGGATTTGCGCTTAATC
TATTTGGCCTTAGCGCATATGATTAAGTTTCGTGGTCATTTTTTGATTGAGGGAGATTTAAATCCTGATA
ATAGTGATGTGGACAAACTATTTATCCAGTTGGTACAAACCTACAATCAATTATTTGAAGAAAACCCTAT
TAACGCAAGTGGAGTAGATGCTAAAGCGATTCTTTCTGCACGATTGAGTAAATCAAGACGATTAGAAAAT
CTCATTGCTCAGCTCCCCGGTGAGAAGAAAAATGGCTTATTTGGGAATCTCATTGCTTTGTCATTGGGTT
TGACCCCTAATTTTAAATCAAATTTTGATTTGGCAGAAGATGCTAAATTACAGCTTTCAAAAGATACTTA
CGATGATGATTTAGATAATTTATTGGCGCAAATTGGAGATCAATATGCTGATTTGTTTTTGGCAGCTAAG
AATTTATCAGATGCTATTTTACTTTCAGATATCCTAAGAGTAAATACTGAAATAACTAAGGCTCCCCTAT
CAGCTTCAATGATTAAACGCTACGATGAACATCATCAAGACTTGACTCTTTTAAAAGCTTTAGTTCGACA
ACAACTTCCAGAAAAGTATAAAGAAATCTTTTTTGATCAATCAAAAAACGGATATGCAGGTTATATTGAT
GGGGGAGCTAGCCAAGAAGAATTTTATAAATTTATCAAACCAATTTTAGAAAAAATGGATGGTACTGAGG
AATTATTGGTGAAACTAAATCGTGAAGATTTGCTGCGCAAGCAACGGACCTTTGACAACGGCTCTATTCC
CCATCAAATTCACTTGGGTGAGCTGCATGCTATTTTGAGAAGACAAGAAGACTTTTATCCATTTTTAAAA
GACAATCGTGAGAAGATTGAAAAAATCTTGACTTTTCGAATTCCTTATTATGTTGGTCCATTGGCGCGTG
GCAATAGTCGTTTTGCATGGATGACTCGGAAGTCTGAAGAAACAATTACCCCATGGAATTTTGAAGAAGT
TGTCGATAAAGGTGCTTCAGCTCAATCATTTATTGAACGCATGACAAACTTTGATAAAAATCTTCCAAAT
GAAAAAGTACTACCAAAACATAGTTTGCTTTATGAGTATTTTACGGTTTATAACGAATTGACAAAGGTCA
AATATGTTACTGAAGGAATGCGAAAACCAGCATTTCTTTCAGGTGAACAGAAGAAAGCCATTGTTGATTT
ACTCTTCAAAACAAATCGAAAAGTAACCGTTAAGCAATTAAAAGAAGATTATTTCAAAAAAATAGAATGT
TTTGATAGTGTTGAAATTTCAGGAGTTGAAGATAGATTTAATGCTTCATTAGGTACCTACCATGATTTGC
TAAAAATTATTAAAGATAAAGATTTTTTGGATAATGAAGAAAATGAAGATATCTTAGAGGATATTGTTTT
AACATTGACCTTATTTGAAGATAGGGAGATGATTGAGGAAAGACTTAAAACATATGCTCACCTCTTTGAT
GATAAGGTGATGAAACAGCTTAAACGTCGCCGTTATACTGGTTGGGGACGTTTGTCTCGAAAATTGATTA
ATGGTATTAGGGATAAGCAATCTGGCAAAACAATATTAGATTTTTTGAAATCAGATGGTTTTGCCAATCG
CAATTTTATGCAGCTGATCCATGATGATAGTTTGACATTTAAAGAAGACATTCAAAAAGCACAAGTGTCT
GGACAAGGCGATAGTTTACATGAACATATTGCAAATTTAGCTGGTAGCCCTGCTATTAAAAAAGGTATTT
TACAGACTGTAAAAGTTGTTGATGAATTGGTCAAAGTAATGGGGCGGCATAAGCCAGAAAATATCGTTAT
TGAAATGGCACGTGAAAATCAGACAACTCAAAAGGGCCAGAAAAATTCGCGAGAGCGTATGAAACGAATC
GAAGAAGGTATCAAAGAATTAGGAAGTCAGATTCTTAAAGAGCATCCTGTTGAAAATACTCAATTGCAAA
ATGAAAAGCTCTATCTCTATTATCTCCAAAATGGAAGAGACATGTATGTGGACCAAGAATTAGATATTAA
TCGTTTAAGTGATTATGATGTCGATGCCATTGTTCCACAAAGTTTCCTTAAAGACGATTCAATAGACAAT
AAGGTCTTAACGCGTTCTGATAAAAATCGTGGTAAATCGGATAACGTTCCAAGTGAAGAAGTAGTCAAAA
AGATGAAAAACTATTGGAGACAACTTCTAAACGCCAAGTTAATCACTCAACGTAAGTTTGATAATTTAAC
GAAAGCTGAACGTGGAGGTTTGAGTGAACTTGATAAAGCTGGTTTTATCAAACGCCAATTGGTTGAAACT
CGCCAAATCACTAAGCATGTGGCACAAATTTTGGATAGTCGCATGAATACTAAATACGATGAAAATGATA
AACTTATTCGAGAGGTTAAAGTGATTACCTTAAAATCTAAATTAGTTTCTGACTTCCGAAAAGATTTCCA
ATTCTATAAAGTACGTGAGATTAACAATTACCATCATGCCCATGATGCGTATCTAAATGCCGTCGTTGGA
ACTGCTTTGATTAAGAAATATCCAAAACTTGAATCGGAGTTTGTCTATGGTGATTATAAAGTTTATGATG
TTCGTAAAATGATTGCTAAGTCTGAGCAAGAAATAGGCAAAGCAACCGCAAAATATTTCTTTTACTCTAA
TATCATGAACTTCTTCAAAACAGAAATTACACTTGCAAATGGAGAGATTCGCAAACGCCCTCTAATCGAA
ACTAATGGGGAAACTGGAGAAATTGTCTGGGATAAAGGGCGAGATTTTGCCACAGTGCGCAAAGTATTGT
CCATGCCCCAAGTCAATATTGTCAAGAAAACAGAAGTACAGACAGGCGGATTCTCCAAGGAGTCAATTTT
ACCAAAAAGAAATTCGGACAAGCTTATTGCTCGTAAAAAAGACTGGGATCCAAAAAAATATGGTGGTTTT
GATAGTCCAACGGTAGCTTATTCAGTCCTAGTGGTTGCTAAGGTGGAAAAAGGGAAATCGAAGAAGTTAA
AATCCGTTAAAGAGTTACTAGGGATCACAATTATGGAAAGAAGTTCCTTTGAAAAAAATCCGATTGACTT
TTTAGAAGCTAAAGGATATAAGGAAGTTAAAAAAGACTTAATCATTAAACTACCTAAATATAGTCTTTTT
GAGTTAGAAAACGGTCGTAAACGGATGCTGGCTAGTGCCGGAGAATTACAAAAAGGAAATGAGCTGGCTC
TGCCAAGCAAATATGTGAATTTTTTATATTTAGCTAGTCATTATGAAAAGTTGAAGGGTAGTCCAGAAGA
TAACGAACAAAAACAATTGTTTGTGGAGCAGCATAAGCATTATTTAGATGAGATTATTGAGCAAATCAGT
GAATTTTCTAAGCGTGTTATTTTAGCAGATGCCAATTTAGATAAAGTTCTTAGTGCATATAACAAACATA
GAGACAAACCAATACGTGAACAAGCAGAAAATATTATTCATTTATTTACGTTGACGAATCTTGGAGCTCC
CGCTGCTTTTAAATATTTTGATACAACAATTGATCGTAAACGATATACGTCTACAAAAGAAGTTTTAGAT
GCCACTCTTATCCATCAATCCATCACTGGTCTTTATGAAACACGCATTGATTTGAGTCAGCTAGGAGGTG
ACCCAATTGCCGGATCCAAGGCTAGCCCGAAAAAGAAACGCAAAGTTGGGCGCGCCATTTTCAAACCAGA
AGAACTACGACAGGCACTGATGCCAACTTTGGAGGCACTTTACCGTCAGGATCCAGAATCCCTTCCCTTT
CGTCAACCTGTGGACCCTCAGCTTTTAGGAATCCCTGATTACTTTGATATTGTGAAGAGCCCCATGGATC
TTTCTACCATTAAGAGGAAGTTAGACACTGGACAGTATCAGGAGCCCTGGCAGTATGTCGATGATATTTG
GCTTATGTTCAATAATGCCTGGTTATATAACCGGAAAACATCACGGGTATACAAATACTGCTCCAAGCTC
TCTGAGGTCTTTGAACAAGAAATTGACCCAGTGATGCAAAGCCTTGGATACTGTTGTGGCAGAAAGTTGG
AGTTCTCTCCACAGACACTGTGTTGCTACGGCAAACAGTTGTGCACAATACCTCGTGATGCCACTTATTA
CAGTTACCAGAACAGGTATCATTTCTGTGAGAAGTGTTTCAATGAGATCCAAGGGGAGAGCGTTTCTTTG
GGGGATGACCCTTCCCAGCCTCAAACTACAATAAATAAAGAACAATTTTCCAAGAGAAAAAATGACACAC
TGGATCCTGAACTGTTTGTTGAATGTACAGAGTGCGGAAGAAAGATGCATCAGATCTGTGTCCTTCACCA
TGAGATCATCTGGCCTGCTGGATTCGTCTGTGATGGCTGTTTAAAGAAAAGTGCACGAACTAGGAAAGAA
AATAAGTTTTCTGCTAAAAGGTTGCCATCTACCAGACTTGGCACCTTTCTAGAGAATCGTGTGAATGACT
TTCTGAGGCGACAGAATCACCCTGAGTCAGGAGAGGTCACTGTTAGAGTAGTTCATGCTTCTGACAAAAC
CGTGGAAGTAAAACCAGGCATGAAAGCAAGGTTTGTGGACAGTGGAGAGATGGCAGAATCCTTTCCATAC
CGAACCAAAGCCCTCTTTGCCTTTGAAGAAATTGATGGTGTTGACCTGTGCTTCTTTGGCATGCATGTTC
AAGAGTATGGCTCTGACTGCCCTCCACCCAACCAGAGGAGAGTATACATATCTTACCTCTATAGTGTTCA
TTTCTTCCGTCCTAAATGCTTGAGGACTGCAGTCTATCATGAAATCCTAATTGGATATTTAGAATATGTC
AAGAAATTAGGTTACACAACAGGGCATATTTGGGCATGTCCACCAAGTGAGGGAGATGATTATATCTTCC
ATTGCCATCCTCCTGACCAGAAGATACCCAAGCCCAAGCGACTGCAGGAATGGTACAAAAAAATGCTTGA
CAAGGCTGTATCAGAGCGTATTGTCCATGACTACAAGGATATTTTTAAACAAGCTACTGAAGATAGATTA
ACAAGTGCAAAGGAATTGCCTTATTTCGAGGGTGATTTCTGGCCCAATGTTCTGGAAGAAAGCATTAAGG
AACTGGAACAGGAGGAAGAAGAGAGAAAACGAGAGGAAAACACCAGCAATGAAAGCACAGATGTGACCAA
GGGAGACAGCAAAAATGCTAAAAAGAAGAATAATAAGAAAACCAGCAAAAATAAGAGCAGCCTGAGTAGG
GGCAACAAGAAGAAACCCGGGATGCCCAATGTATCTAACGACCTCTCACAGAAACTATATGCCACCATGG
AGAAGCATAAAGAGGTCTTCTTTGTGATCCGCCTCATTGCTGGCCCTGCTGCCAACTCCCTGCCTCCCAT
TGTTGATCCTGATCCTCTCATCCCCTGCGATCTGATGGATGGTCGGGATGCGTTTCTCACGCTGGCAAGG
GACAAGCACCTGGAGTTCTCTTCACTCCGAAGAGCCCAGTGGTCCACCATGTGCATGCTGGTGGAGCTGC
ACACGCAGAGCCAGGACTACCCGTACGACGTTCCGGACTACGCTTCTTGAGTTTAAACCGCTGATCAGCC
TCGACTGTGCCTTCTAGTTGCCAGCCATCTGTTGTTTGCCCCTCCCCCGTGCCTTCCTTGACCCTGGAAG
GTGCCACTCCCACTGTCCTTTCCTAATAAAATGAGGAAATTGCATCGCATTGTCTGAGTAGGTGTCATTC
TATTCTGGGGGGTGGGGTGGGGCAGGACAGCAAGGGGGAGGATTGGGAAGACAATAGCAGGCATGCTGGG
GATGCGGTGGGCTCTATGGCTTCTGAGGCGGAAAGAACCAGCTGGGGCTCTAGGGGGTATCCCC
[124 nt withheld, positions 7345-7468]
C
[91 nt withheld, positions 7470-7560]
A
[49 nt withheld, positions 7562-7610]
CCTTTGACGTTGGAGTCCACGTTCTTT
[37 nt withheld, positions 7638-7674]
ACCCTATCTCGGTCTATTCTTTTGATTTATAAGGGATTTTGCCGATTTCGGCCTATTGGTTAAAAAATGA
GCTGATTTAACAAAAATTTAACGCGAATTAATTCTGTGGAATGTGTGTCAGTTAGGGTGTGGAAAGTCCC
CAGGCTCCCCAGCAGGCAGAAGTATGCAAAGCATGCATCTCAATTAGTCAGCAACCAGGTGTGGAAAGTC
CCCAGGCTCCCCAGCAGGCAGAAGTATGCAAAGCATGCATCTCAATTAGTCAGCAACCATAGTCCCGCCC
CTAACTCCGCCCATCCCGCCCCTAACTCCGCCCAGTTCCGCCCATTCTCCGCCCCATGGCTGACTAATTT
TTTTTATTTATGCAGAGGCCGAGGCCGCCTCTGCCTCTGAGCTATTCCAGAAGTAGTGAGGAGGCTTTTT
TGGAGGCCTAGGCTTTTGCAAAAAGCTCCCGGGAGCTTGTATATCCATTTTCGGATCTGATCAAGAGACA
GGATGAGGATCGTTTCGCATGATTGAACAAGATGGATTGCACGCAGGTTCTCCGGCCGCTTGGGTGGAGA
GGCTATTCGGCTATGACTGGGCACAACAGACAATCGGCTGCTCTGATGCCGCCGTGTTCCGGCTGTCAGC
GCAGGGGCGCCCGGTTCTTTTTGTCAAGACCGACCTGTCCGGTGCCCTGAATGAACTGCAGGACGAGGCA
GCGCGGCTATCGTGGCTGGCCACGACGGGCGTTCCTTGCGCAGCTGTGCTCGACGTTGTCACTGAAGCGG
GAAGGGACTGGCTGCTATTGGGCGAAGTGCCGGGGCAGGATCTCCTGTCATCTCACCTTGCTCCTGCCGA
GAAAGTATCCATCATGGCTGATGCAATGCGGCGGCTGCATACGCTTGATCCGGCTACCTGCCCATTCGAC
CACCAAGCGAAACATCGCATCGAGCGAGCACGTACTCGGATGGAAGCCGGTCTTGTCGATCAGGATGATC
TGGACGAAGAGCATCAGGGGCTCGCGCCAGCCGAACTGTTCGCCAGGCTCAAGGCGCGCATGCCCGACGG
CGAGGATCTCGTCGTGACCCATGGCGATGCCTGCTTGCCGAATATCATGGTGGAAAATGGCCGCTTTTCT
GGATTCATCGACTGTGGCCGGCTGGGTGTGGCGGACCGCTATCAGGACATAGCGTTGGCTACCCGTGATA
TTGCTGAAGAGCTTGGCGGCGAATGGGCTGACCGCTTCCTCGTGCTTTACGGTATCGCCGCTCCCGATTC
GCAGCGCATCGCCTTCTATCGCCTTCTTGACGAGTTCTTCTGAGCGGGACTCTGGGGTTCGAAATGACCG
ACCAAGCGACGCCCAACCTGCCATCACGAGATTTCGATTCCACCGCCGCCTTCTATGAAAGGTTGGGCTT
CGGAATCGTTTTCCGGGACGCCGGCTGGATGATCCTCCAGCGCGGGGATCTCATGCTGGAGTTCTTCGCC
CACCCCAACTTGTTTATTGCAGCTTATAATGGTTACAAATAAAGCAATAGCATCACAAATTTCACAAATA
AAGCATTTTTTTCACTGCATTCTAGTTGTGGTTTGTCCAAACTCATCAATGTATCTTATCATGTCTGTAT
ACCGTCGACCTCTAGCTAGAGCTTGGCGTAATCATGGTCATAGCTGTTTCCTGTGTGAAATTGTTATCCG
CTCACAATTCCACACAACATACGAGCCGGAAGCATAAAGTGTAAAGCCTGGGGTGCCTAATGAGTGAGCT
AACTCACATTAATTGCGTTGCGCTCACTGCCCGCTTTCCAGTCGGGAAACCTGTCGTGCCAGCTGCATTA
ATGAATCGGCCAACGCGCGGGGAGAGGCGGTTTGCGTATTGGGCGCTCTTCCGCTTCCTCGCTCACTGAC
TCGCTGCGCTCGGTCGTTCGGCTGCGGCGAGCGGTATCAGCTCACTCAAAGGCGGTAATACGGTTATCCA
CAGAATCAGGGGATAACGCAGGAAAGAACATGTGAGCAAAAGGCCAGCAAAAGGCCAGGAACCGTAAAAA
GGCCGCGTTGCTGGCGTTTTTCCATAGGCTCCGCCCCCCTGACGAGCATCACAAAAATCGACGCTCAAGT
CAGAGGTGGCGAAACCCGACAGGACTATAAAGATACCAGGCGTTTCCCCCTGGAAGCTCCCTCGTGCGCT
CTCCTGTTCCGACCCTGCCGCTTACCGGATACCTGTCCGCCTTTCTCCCTTCGGGAAGCGTGGCGCTTTC
TCATAGCTCACGCTGTAGGTATCTCAGTTCGGTGTAGGTCGTTCGCTCCAAGCTGGGCTGTGTGCACGAA
CCCCCCGTTCAGCCCGACCGCTGCGCCTTATCCGGTAACTATCGTCTTGAGTCCAACCCGGTAAGACACG
ACTTATCGCCACTGGCAGCAGCCACTGGTAACAGGATTAGCAGAGCGAGGTATGTAGGCGGTGCTACAGA
GTTCTTGAAGTGGTGGCCTAACTACGGCTACACTAGAAGAACAGTATTTGGTATCTGCGCTCTGCTGAAG
CCAGTTACCTTCGGAAAAAGAGTTGGTAGCTCTTGATCCGGCAAACAAACCACCGCTGGTAGCGGTTTTT
TTGTTTGCAAGCAGCAGATTACGCGCAGAAAAAAAGGATCTCAAGAAGATCCTTTGATCTTTTCTACGGG
GTCTGACGCTCAGTGGAACGAAAACTCACGTTAAGGGATTTTGGTCATGAGATTATCAAAAAGGATCTTC
ACCTAGATCCTTTTAAATTAAAAATGAAGTTTTAAATCAATCTAAAGTATATATGAGTAAACTTGGTCTG
ACAGTTACCAATGCTTAATCAGTGAGGCACCTATCTCAGCGATCTGTCTATTTCGTTCATCCATAGTTGC
CTGACTCCCCGTCGTGTAGATAACTACGATACGGGAGGGCTTACCATCTGGCCCCAGTGCTGCAATGATA
CCGCGAGACCCACGCTCACCGGCTCCAGATTTATCAGCAATAAACCAGCCAGCCGGAAGGGCCGAGCGCA
GAAGTGGTCCTGCAACTTTATCCGCCTCCATCCAGTCTATTAATTGTTGCCGGGAAGCTAGAGTAAGTAG
TTCGCCAGTTAATAGTTTGCGCAACGTTGTTGCCATTGCTACAGGCATCGTGGTGTCACGCTCGTCGTTT
GGTATGGCTTCATTCAGCTCCGGTTCCCAACGATCAAGGCGAGTTACATGATCCCCCATGTTGTGCAAAA
AAGCGGTTAGCTCCTTCGGTCCTCCGATCGTTGTCAGAAGTAAGTTGGCCGCAGTGTTATCACTCATGGT
TATGGCAGCACTGCATAATTCTCTTACTGTCATGCCATCCGTAAGATGCTTTTCTGTGACTGGTGAGTAC
TCAACCAAGTCATTCTGAGAATAGTGTATGCGGCGACCGAGTTGCTCTTGCCCGGCGTCAATACGGGATA
ATACCGCGCCACATAGCAGAACTTTAAAAGTGCTCATCATTGGAAAACGTTCTTCGGGGCGAAAACTCTC
AAGGATCTTACCGCTGTTGAGATCCAGTTCGATGTAACCCACTCGTGCACCCAACTGATCTTCAGCATCT
TTTACTTTCACCAGCGTTTCTGGGTGAGCAAAAACAGGAAGGCAAAATGCCGCAAAAAAGGGAATAAGGG
CGACACGGAAATGTTGAATACTCATACTCTTCCTTTTTCAATATTATTGAAGCATTTATCAGGGTTATTG
TCTCATGAGCGGATACATATTTGAATGTATTTAGAAAAATAAACAAATAGGGGTTCCGCGCACATTTCCC
CGAAAAGTGCCACCTGACGTC
Features (pLannotate 1.2.2; 22 found; start..end, strand, type, name):
     28..80      -  misc_feature   bom (fragment): basis of mobility region from pBR322
    235..614     +  enhancer       CMV enhancer: human cytomegalovirus immediate early enhancer
    615..818     +  promoter       CMV promoter: human cytomegalovirus (CMV) immediate early promoter
    814..847     +  LTR            5' LTR (truncated) (fragment): truncated 5' long terminal repeat (LTR) from HIV-1
    863..881     +  promoter       T7 promoter: promoter for bacteriophage T7 RNA polymerase
    907..972     +  CDS            3xFLAG: three tandem FLAG® epitope tags, followed by an enterokinase cleavage site
   1009..5112    +  CDS            dCas9: catalytically dead mutant of the Cas9 endonuclease from the Streptococcus pyogenes Type II CRISPR/Cas system RNA-guided DNA-binding protein that lacks endonuclease activity due to the D10A mutation in the RuvC catalytic domain and the H840A mutation in the HNH catalytic domain
   5167..7017    +  CDS            p300 core (D1399Y): catalytic histone acetyltransferase core of the human E1A-associated protein p300, inactivated by the D1399Y point mutation (Hilton et al., 2015); EP300
   7075..7299    +  polyA_signal   bGH poly(A) signal: bovine growth hormone polyadenylation signal
   7303..7324    +  promoter       SV40 promoter (fragment): SV40 enhancer and early promoter
   7345..7773    +  rep_origin     f1 ori (sequence partly withheld): f1 bacteriophage origin of replication; arrow indicates direction of (+) strand synthesis
   7787..8116    +  promoter       SV40 promoter: SV40 enhancer and early promoter
   8183..8974    +  CDS            neo: KKA2_KLEPN - Also known as kan, nptII. Experimental evidence at protein level: Swiss-Prot protein existence level 1. Resistance to kanamycin, neomycin, paromomycin, ribostamycin, butirosin and gentamicin B. From Klebsiella pneumoniae.
   8998..9156    +  CDS            ble (fragment): BLE_KLEPN - Experimental evidence at protein level: Swiss-Prot protein existence level 1. Binding protein with a strong affinity to the bleomycin family of antibiotics. Binds to CL990; an antimitotic-antibiotic compound. From Klebsiella pneumoniae.
   9151..9272    +  polyA_signal   SV40 poly(A) signal: SV40 polyadenylation signal
   9343..9365    -  protein_bind   lac operator (fragment): The lac repressor binds to the lac operator to inhibit transcription in E. coli. This inhibition can be relieved by adding lactose or isopropyl-β-D-thiogalactopyranoside (IPTG). lac repressor encoded by lacI
   9369..9399    -  promoter       lac promoter: promoter for the E. coli lac operon
   9414..9435    -  protein_bind   CAP binding site: CAP binding activates transcription in the presence of cAMP. E. coli catabolite activator protein
   9448..9540    -  CDS            lacI (fragment): lac repressor; lacI; The lac repressor binds to the lac operator to inhibit transcription in E. coli. This inhibition can be relieved by adding lactose or isopropyl-β-D-thiogalactopyranoside (IPTG).
   9723..10308   -  rep_origin     ori: high-copy-number ColE1/pMB1/pBR322/pUC origin of replication
  10479..11339   -  CDS            AmpR: β-lactamase; bla; confers resistance to ampicillin, carbenicillin, and related antibiotics
  11340..11444   -  promoter       AmpR promoter: bla
