[The description below was written by a language model from this plasmid's Addgene catalogue record and pLannotate feature annotations shown in this document.]
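Description:
pcDNA-dCas9-p300 Core (D1399Y) is an 11,475 bp mammalian expression plasmid built on the pcDNA3.1 backbone. It encodes a CRISPR-based epigenome-editing fusion protein in a catalytically inactive form. In E. coli it is maintained at high copy through a ColE1/pUC-type origin and selected with ampicillin via the β-lactamase gene. The backbone also carries an f1 phage origin. An SV40 promoter-driven neomycin phosphotransferase cassette with an SV40 polyadenylation signal could allow G418 selection in mammalian cells. Short annotated fragments such as bom, lac promoter/operator, lacI, ble and a brief HIV-1 LTR-like match appear to be backbone remnants or incidental hits rather than functional parts.

The roughly 6.1 kb insert sits between the CMV immediate-early enhancer/promoter and the bovine growth hormone polyadenylation signal, and a T7 promoter lies just upstream of the coding region. The open reading frame begins with an N-terminal 3xFLAG tag and an SV40 nuclear localisation signal. This is followed by Streptococcus pyogenes dCas9, whose D10A and H840A substitutions abolish nuclease activity while preserving guide RNA-directed DNA binding. Fused to its C-terminus is the histone acetyltransferase core of human p300 (EP300, residues 1048-1664), and the record lists a second SV40 NLS and an HA tag at the C-terminal end. The p300 core carries the D1399Y mutation, which inactivates its acetyltransferase activity. No guide RNA cassette is annotated, so a guide would have to be supplied separately. Because the HAT domain is inactivated, the plasmid likely serves as a negative control for the active dCas9-p300 Core fusion, separating effects that require acetyltransferase activity at targeted promoters and enhancers from those of dCas9 binding alone.
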