Addgene plasmid #61358: pcDNA-dCas9-p300 Core (D1399Y)
Purpose: encodes S. pyogenes dCas9 with c-terminal fusion of human p300 HAT core (aa 1048-1664; inactivating mutation D1399Y) driven by CMV promoter
Depositing lab: Charles Gersbach. Depositing organization: Duke University. Publication: Epigenome editing by a CRISPR-Cas9-based acetyltransferase activates genes from promoters and enhancers. Hilton IB, D'Ippolito AM, Vockley CM, Thakore PI, Crawford GE, Reddy TE, Gersbach CA. Nat Biotechnol. 2015 May;33(5):510-7. doi: 10.1038/nbt.3199. Epub 2015 Apr 6. PubMed 25849900.
Backbone
  Vector backbone: pcDNA3.1
  Backbone manufacturer: Invitrogen; Life Technologies
  Total vector size (bp): 11475
  Vector type: Mammalian Expression, CRISPR, Synthetic Biology
Growth in bacteria
  Bacterial resistance: Ampicillin, 100 μg/mL
  Growth temperature: 37°C
  Growth strain: Stbl3
  Copy number: High Copy
Gene/Insert
  Gene/Insert name: S.pyogenes dCas9 with c-terminal human p300 Core effector fusion (aa 1048-1664 of human p300)
  Species: H. sapiens (human), Synthetic; S. pyogenes
  Insert size (bp): 6138
  Mutation: D10A; H840A in S.pyogenes Cas9; D1399Y mutation in p300 Core
  GenBank ID: WP_010922251.1 NP_001420.2
  Entrez Gene: EP300 (a.k.a. KAT3B, MKHK2, RSTS2, p300)
  Promoter: CMV
  Tag / fusion protein: Flag (N terminal on insert); SV40 NLS (N terminal on insert); SV40 NLS (C terminal on insert); HA (C terminal on insert)
  Cloning method: Restriction Enzyme; 5′ cloning site AscI (not destroyed); 3′ cloning site PmeI (not destroyed)
  Sequencing primers: 5′ CMV F; 3′ Bgh R
Terms and licenses: Academic/Nonprofit Terms; Industry Terms: Not Available to Industry
How to cite: pcDNA-dCas9-p300 Core (D1399Y) was a gift from Charles Gersbach (Addgene plasmid # 61358 ; http://n2t.net/addgene:61358 ; RRID:Addgene_61358)
