>Addgene plasmid #61358 | pcDNA-dCas9-p300 Core (D1399Y) | depositor partial sequence | sequence record 99788 | p300 Core Effector Fusion (aa 1048-1664 of human p300; mutation D1399Y)
GCTAGGAGGTGACCCAATTGCCGGATCCAAGGCTAGCCCGAAAAAGAAACGCAAAGTTGGGCGCGCCATT
TTCAAACCAGAAGAACTACGACAGGCACTGATGCCAACTTTGGAGGCACTTTACCGTCAGGATCCAGAAT
CCCTTCCCTTTCGTCAACCTGTGGACCCTCAGCTTTTAGGAATCCCTGATTACTTTGATATTGTGAAGAG
CCCCATGGATCTTTCTACCATTAAGAGGAAGTTAGACACTGGACAGTATCAGGAGCCCTGGCAGTATGTC
GATGATATTTGGCTTATGTTCAATAATGCCTGGTTATATAACCGGAAAACATCACGGGTATACAAATACT
GCTCCAAGCTCTCTGAGGTCTTTGAACAAGAAATTGACCCAGTGATGCAAAGCCTTGGATACTGTTGTGG
CAGAAAGTTGGAGTTCTCTCCACAGACACTGTGTTGCTACGGCAAACAGTTGTGCACAATACCTCGTGAT
GCCACTTATTACAGTTACCAGAACAGGTATCATTTCTGTGAGAAGTGTTTCAATGAGATCCAAGGGGAGA
GCGTTTCTTTGGGGGATGACCCTTCCCAGCCTCAAACTACAATAAATAAAGAACAATTTTCCAAGAGAAA
AAATGACACACTGGATCCTGAACTGTTTGTTGAATGTACAGAGTGCGGAAGAAAGATGCATCAGATCTGT
GTCCTTCACCATGAGATCATCTGGCCTGCTGGATTCGTCTGTGATGGCTGTTTAAAGAAAAGTGCACGAA
CTAGGAAAGAAAATAAGTTTTCTGCTAAAAGGTTGCCATCTACCAGACTTGGCACCTTTCTAGAGAATCG
TGTGAATGACTTTCTGAGGCGACAGAATCACCCTGAGTCAGGAGAGGTCACTGTTAGAGTAGTTCATGCT
TCTGACAAAACCGTGGAAGTAAAACCAGGCATGAAAGCAAGGTTTGTGGACAGTGGAGAGATGGCAGAAT
CCTTTCCATACCGAACCAAAGCCCTCTTTGCCTTTGAAGAAATTGATGGTGTTGACCTGTGCTTCTTTGG
CATGCATGTTCAAGAGTATGGCTCTGACTGCCCTCCACCCAACCAGAGGAGAGTATACATATCTTACCTC
TATAGTGTTCATTTCTTCCGTCCTAAATGCTTGAGGACTGCAGTCTATCATGAAATCCTAATTGGATATT
TAGAATATGTCAAGAAATTAGGTTACACAACAGGGCATATTTGGGCATGTCCACCAAGTGAGGGAGATGA
TTATATCTTCCATTGCCATCCTCCTGACCAGAAGATACCCAAGCCCAAGCGACTGCAGGAATGGTACAAA
AAAATGCTTGACAAGGCTGTATCAGAGCGTATTGTCCATGACTACAAGGATATTTTTAAACAAGCTACTG
AAGATAGATTAACAAGTGCAAAGGAATTGCCTTATTTCGAGGGTGATTTCTGGCCCAATGTTCTGGAAGA
AAGCATTAAGGAACTGGAACAGGAGGAAGAAGAGAGAAAACGAGAGGAAAACACCAGCAATGAAAGCACA
GATGTGACCAAGGGAGACAGCAAAAATGCTAAAAAGAAGAATAATAAGAAAACCAGCAAAAATAAGAGCA
GCCTGAGTAGGGGCAACAAGAAGAAACCCGGGATGCCCAATGTATCTAACGACCTCTCACAGAAACTATA
TGCCACCATGGAGAAGCATAAAGAGGTCTTCTTTGTGATCCGCCTCATTGCTGGCCCTGCTGCCAACTCC
CTGCCTCCCATTGTTGATCCTGATCCTCTCATCCCCTGCGATCTGATGGATGGTCGGGATGCGTTTCTCA
CGCTGGCAAGGGACAAGCACCTGGAGTTCTCTTCACTCCGAAGAGCCCAGTGGTCCACCATGTGCATGCT
GGTGGAGCTGCACACGCAGAGCCAGGACTACCCGTACGACGTTCCGGACTACGCTTCTTGAGTTTAAACC
GCTGATCAGCCTCGACTGTGCCTTCTAGTTGCCAGCCATCTGTTGTTTGCCC
