>Addgene plasmid #61358 | pcDNA-dCas9-p300 Core (D1399Y) | addgene partial sequence | sequence record 109250 | dCas9-F3 5'-CACGCATTGATTTGAGTCAGC-3'
CGCAAAGTTGGGCGCGCCATTTTCAAACCAGAAGAACTACGACAGGCACTGATGCCAACTTTGGAGGCAC
TTTACCGTCAGGATCCAGAATCCCTTCCCTTTCGTCAACCTGTGGACCCTCAGCTTTTAGGAATCCCTGA
TTACTTTGATATTGTGAAGAGCCCCATGGATCTTTCTACCATTAAGAGGAAGTTAGACACTGGACAGTAT
CAGGAGCCCTGGCAGTATGTCGATGATATTTGGCTTATGTTCAATAATGCCTGGTTATATAACCGGAAAA
CATCACGGGTATACAAATACTGCTCCAAGCTCTCTGAGGTCTTTGAACAAGAAATTGACCCAGTGATGCA
AAGCCTTGGATACTGTTGTGGCAGAAAGTTGGAGTTCTCTCCACAGACACTGTGTTGCTACGGCAAACAG
TTGTGCACAATACCTCGTGATGCCACTTATTACAGTTACCAGAACAGGTATCATTTCTGTGAGAAGTGTT
TCAATGA
