>Addgene plasmid #61358 | pcDNA-dCas9-p300 Core (D1399Y) | addgene partial sequence | sequence record 109251 | hEP300-F 5'-ATACCGAACCAAAGCCCTCT-3'
CATGCATGTTCAAGAGTATGGCTCTGACTGCCCTCCACCCAACCAGAGGAGAGTATACATATCTTACCTC
TATAGTGTTCATTTCTTCCGTCCTAAATGCTTGAGGACTGCAGTCTATCATGAAATCCTAATTGGATATT
TAGAATATGTCAAGAAATTAGGTTACACAACAGGGCATATTTGGGCATGTCCACCAAGTGAGGGAGATGA
TTATATCTTCCATTGCCATCCTCCTGACCAGAAGATACCCAAGCCCAAGCGACTGCAGGAATGGTACAAA
AAAATGCTTGACAAGGCTGTATCAGAGCGTATTGTCCATGACTACAAGGATATTTTTAAACAAGCTACTG
AAGATAGATTAACAAGTGCAAAGGAATTGCCTTATTTCGAGGGTGATTTCTGGCCCAATGTTCTGGAAGA
AAGCATTAAGGAACTGGAACAGGAGGAAGAAGAGAGAAAACGAGAGGAAAACACCAGCAATGAAAGCACA
GATGTGACCAAGGGAGACAGCAAAAATGCTAAAAAGAAGAATAATAAGAAAACCAGCAAAAATAAGAGCA
GCCTGAGTAGGGGCAACAAGAAGAAACCCGGGATGCCCAATGTATCTAACGACCTCTCACAGAAACTATA
TGCCACCATGGAGAAGCAT
