>Addgene plasmid #61358 | pcDNA-dCas9-p300 Core (D1399Y) | addgene partial sequence | sequence record 133432 | CMV-F 5'-CGCAAATGGGCGGTAGGCGTG-3'
GAGCTCTCTGGCTAACTAGAGAACCCACTGCTTACTGGCTTATCGAAATTAATACGACTCACTATAGGGA
GACCCAAGCTGGCTAGCGCCATGGACTACAAAGACCATGACGGTGATTATAAAGATCATGACATCGATTA
CAAGGATGACGATGACAAGATGGCCCCCAAGAAGAAGAGGAAGGTGGGCCGCGGAATGGATAAGAAATAC
TCAATAGGCTTAGCTATCGGCACAAATAGCGTCGGATGGGCGGTGATCACTGATGAATATAAGGTTCCGT
CTAAAAAGTTCAAGGTTCTGGGAAATACAGACCGCCACAGTATCAAAAAAAATCTTATAGGGGCTCTTTT
ATTTGACAGTGGAGAGACAGCGGAAGCGACTCGTCTCA
