>Addgene plasmid #61358 | pcDNA-dCas9-p300 Core (D1399Y) | addgene partial sequence | sequence record 133433 | BGH-rev 5'-TAGAAGGCACAGTCGAGG-3'
GAAGCGTAGTCCGGAACGTCGTACGGGTAGTCCTGGCTCTGCGTGTGCAGCTCCACCAGCATGCACATGG
TGGACCACTGGGCTCTTCGGAGTGAAGAGAACTCCAGGTGCTTGTCCCTTGCCAGCGTGAGAAACGCATC
CCGACCATCCATCAGATCGCAGGGGATGAGAGGATCAGGATCAACAATGGGAGGCAGGGAGTTGGCAGCA
GGGCCAGCAATGAGGCGGATCACAAAGAAGACCTCTTTATGCTTCTCCATGGTGGCATATAGTTTCTGTG
AGAGGTCGTTAGATACATTGGGCATCCCGGGTTTCTTCTTGTTGCCCCTACTCAGGCTGCTCTTATTTTT
GCTGGTTTTCTTATTATTCTTCTTTTTAGCATTTTTGCTGTCTCCCTTGGTCACATCTGTGCTTTCATTG
CTGGTGTTTTCCTCTCGTTTTCTCTCTTCTTCCTCCTGTTCCAGTTCCTTAATGCTTTCTTCCAGAACAT
TGGGCCAGAAATCACCCTCGAAATAAGGCAATTCCTTTGCACTTGTTAATCTATCTTCAGTAGCTTGTTT
AAAAATATCCTTGTAGTCATGGACAATACGCTCTGATACAGCCTTGTCAAGCATTTTTTTGTACCATTCC
TGCAGTCGCTTGGGCTTGGGTATCTTCTGGTCAGGAGGATGGCAATGGAAGATATAATCATCTCCCTCAC
TTGGTGGACATGCCCAAATATGCCCTGTTGTGTAACCTAATTTCTTGACATATTCTA
